Addgene plasmid #214497: AiP1427 - pAAV-AiE2135m-minBG-SYFP2-WPRE-BGHpA
Purpose: AiE2135m is an enhancer sequence, designed to drive AAV-mediated transgene expression in specific populations of brain cells
Depositing lab: Allen Institute for Brain Science & Bosiljka Tasic. Depositing organization: Allen Institute. Publication: A suite of enhancer AAVs and transgenic mouse lines for genetic access to cortical cell types. Ben-Simon Y, Hooper M, Narayan S, Daigle TL, Dwivedi D, Way SW, Oster A, Stafford DA, Mich JK, Taormina MJ, Martinez RA, Opitz-Araya X, Roth JR, Alexander JR, Allen S, Amster A, Arbuckle J, Ayala A, Baker PM, Bakken TE, Barcelli T, Barta S, Bendrick J, Bertagnolli D, Bielstein C, Bishwakarma P, Bowlus J, Boyer G, Brouner K, Casian B, Casper T, Chakka AB, Chakrabarty R, Chance RK, Chavan S, Clark M, Colbert K, Collman F, Daniel S, Departee M, DiValentin P, Donadio N, Dotson N, Egdorf T, Fliss T, Gabitto M, Garcia J, Gary A, Gasperini M, Gloe J, Goldy J, Gore BB, Graybuck L, Greisman N, Haeseleer F, Halterman C, Haradon Z, Hastings SD, Helback O, Ho W, Hockemeyer D, Huang C, Huff S, Hunker A, Johansen N, Jones D, Juneau Z, Kalmbach B, Kannan M, Khem S, Kussick E, Kutsal R, Larsen R, Lee C, Lee AY, Leibly M, Lenz GH, Li S, Liang E, Lusk N, Madigan Z, Malloy J, Malone J, McCue R, Melchor J, Mollenkopf T, Moosman S, Morin E, Newman D, Ng L, Ngo K, Omstead V, Otto S, Oyama A, Pena N, Pham T, Phillips E, Pom CA, Potekhina L, Ransford S, Ray PL, Rette D, Reynoldson C, Rimorin C, Rocha D, Ruiz A, Sanchez REA, Sawyer L, Sedeno-Cortes A, Sevigny JP, Shapovalova N, Shepard N, Shulga L, Sigler AR, Siverts L, Soliman S, Somasundaram S, Staats B, Stewart K, Szelenyi E, Tieu M, Trader C, Tran A, van Velthoven CTJ, Walker M, Wang Y, Weed N, Wirthlin M, Wood T, Wynalda B, Yao Z, Zhou T, Ariza J, Dee N, Reding M, Ronellenfitch K, Mufti S, Sunkin SM, Smith KA, Esposito L, Waters J, Thyagarajan B, Yao S, Lein ES, Zeng H, Levi BP, Ngai J, Ting JT, Tasic B. Cell. 2025 May 16:S0092-8674(25)00513-6. doi: 10.1016/j.cell.2025.05.002. PubMed 40403729.
Backbone
  Vector backbone: pAAV2
  Vector type: AAV
Growth in bacteria
  Bacterial resistance: Ampicillin, 100 μg/mL
  Growth temperature: 37°C
  Growth strain: NEB Stable
  Copy number: High Copy
Gene/Insert
  Gene/Insert name: SYFP2
  Species: Synthetic
  Promoter: minBG
  Cloning method: Gibson Cloning
Terms and licenses: Academic/Nonprofit Terms; Industry Terms: Not Available to Industry
Depositor comments: 5' Cloning Site: SgrAI (destroyed), 3' Cloning Site: SgrAI (destroyed). Please visit https://doi.org/10.1101/2024.06.10.597244 for bioRxiv preprint.
How to cite: AiP1427 - pAAV-AiE2135m-minBG-SYFP2-WPRE-BGHpA was a gift from Allen Institute for Brain Science & Bosiljka Tasic (Addgene plasmid # 214497 ; http://n2t.net/addgene:214497 ; RRID:Addgene_214497)
