[The description below was written by a language model from this plasmid's Addgene catalogue record and pLannotate feature annotations shown in this document.]
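Description:
AiP1427 - pAAV-AiE2135m-minBG-SYFP2-WPRE-BGHpA is an adeno-associated virus transfer plasmid built on a pAAV2 backbone, intended for packaging a recombinant AAV genome that reports the activity of a candidate brain enhancer. In bacteria it is maintained through a high-copy ColE1/pUC-type origin and selected with ampicillin via the β-lactamase gene and its native promoter. An f1 phage origin is also present, along with short pBR322-derived remnants (rop and bom fragments) that are backbone leftovers rather than functional parts. The record lists a recombination-deficient growth strain, in keeping with the instability of AAV inverted terminal repeats.

The payload sits between AAV2 ITRs, which provide the cis signals for genome replication and encapsidation. One ITR is annotated in full, while the other is detected only as two short fragments in the sequencing-derived record. Within the cassette, the enhancer AiE2135m is placed upstream of the minimal beta-globin promoter (minBG), which has little activity of its own, so that expression depends on the enhancer. This pair drives SYFP2, a rapidly maturing monomeric yellow fluorescent protein, followed by a WPRE element (annotated as two fragments, suggesting a shortened form) that boosts transcript stability and expression, and the bovine growth hormone polyadenylation signal. The enhancer and minimal promoter are not annotated in the feature table but presumably occupy the unannotated stretch upstream of SYFP2; a tiny hGH poly(A) match there is probably incidental. The construct is designed to label specific brain cell populations after AAV delivery, but the record does not state which population AiE2135m targets.
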