Features (pLannotate 1.2.2; 15 found; start..end, strand, type, name):
     47..635     -  rep_origin     ori: high-copy-number ColE1/pMB1/pBR322/pUC origin of replication
    806..1666    -  CDS            AmpR: β-lactamase; bla; confers resistance to ampicillin, carbenicillin, and related antibiotics
   1667..1771    -  promoter       AmpR promoter: bla
   1866..1901    +  CDS            rop (fragment): Rop protein, which maintains plasmids at low copy number; rop
   2003..2052    +  misc_feature   bom (fragment): basis of mobility region from pBR322
   2053..2508    -  rep_origin     f1 ori (sequence partly withheld): f1 bacteriophage origin of replication; arrow indicates direction of (+) strand synthesis
   2527..2578    +  misc_feature   bom (fragment): basis of mobility region from pBR322
   2583..2723    -  repeat_region  AAV2 ITR: inverted terminal repeat of adeno-associated virus serotype 2 inverted
   2841..2952    -  polyA_signal   bGH poly(A) signal: bovine growth hormone polyadenylation signal
   2969..3049    -  misc_feature   WPRE (fragment): woodchuck hepatitis virus posttranscriptional regulatory element
   3055..3212    -  misc_feature   WPRE (fragment): woodchuck hepatitis virus posttranscriptional regulatory element
   3252..3968    -  CDS            SYFP2: SYFP2 is a basic (constitutively fluorescent) yellow fluorescent protein published in 2006, derived from Aequorea victoria. It is reported to be a very rapidly-maturing monomer with moderate acid sensitivity.
   4730..4751    +  polyA_signal   hGH poly(A) signal (fragment): human growth hormone polyadenylation signal
   5766..5793    -  repeat_region  AAV2 ITR (fragment): inverted terminal repeat of adeno-associated virus serotype 2 inverted
   5822..5849    -  repeat_region  AAV2 ITR (fragment): inverted terminal repeat of adeno-associated virus serotype 2 inverted
>Addgene plasmid #214497 | AiP1427 - pAAV-AiE2135m-minBG-SYFP2-WPRE-BGHpA | addgene full sequence | sequence record 432539 | Addgene NGS Result
GCCAGCAAAAGGCCAGGAACCGTAAAAAGGCCGCGTTGCTGGCGTTTTTCCATAGGCTCCGCCCCCCTGA
CGAGCATCACAAAAATCGACGCTCAAGTCAGAGGTGGCGAAACCCGACAGGACTATAAAGATACCAGGCG
TTTCCCCCTGGAAGCTCCCTCGTGCGCTCTCCTGTTCCGACCCTGCCGCTTACCGGATACCTGTCCGCCT
TTCTCCCTTCGGGAAGCGTGGCGCTTTCTCATAGCTCACGCTGTAGGTATCTCAGTTCGGTGTAGGTCGT
TCGCTCCAAGCTGGGCTGTGTGCACGAACCCCCCGTTCAGCCCGACCGCTGCGCCTTATCCGGTAACTAT
CGTCTTGAGTCCAACCCGGTAAGACACGACTTATCGCCACTGGCAGCAGCCACTGGTAACAGGATTAGCA
GAGCGAGGTATGTAGGCGGTGCTACAGAGTTCTTGAAGTGGTGGCCTAACTACGGCTACACTAGAAGAAC
AGTATTTGGTATCTGCGCTCTGCTGAAGCCAGTTACCTTCGGAAAAAGAGTTGGTAGCTCTTGATCCGGC
AAACAAACCACCGCTGGTAGCGGTGGTTTTTTTGTTTGCAAGCAGCAGATTACGCGCAGAAAAAAAGGAT
CTCAAGAAGATCCTTTGATCTTTTCTACGGGGTCTGACGCTCAGTGGAACGAAAACTCACGTTAAGGGAT
TTTGGTCATGAGATTATCAAAAAGGATCTTCACCTAGATCCTTTTAAATTAAAAATGAAGTTTTAAATCA
ATCTAAAGTATATATGAGTAAACTTGGTCTGACAGTTACCAATGCTTAATCAGTGAGGCACCTATCTCAG
CGATCTGTCTATTTCGTTCATCCATAGTTGCCTGACTCCCCGTCGTGTAGATAACTACGATACGGGAGGG
CTTACCATCTGGCCCCAGTGCTGCAATGATACCGCGAGACCCACGCTCACCGGCTCCAGATTTATCAGCA
ATAAACCAGCCAGCCGGAAGGGCCGAGCGCAGAAGTGGTCCTGCAACTTTATCCGCCTCCATCCAGTCTA
TTAATTGTTGCCGGGAAGCTAGAGTAAGTAGTTCGCCAGTTAATAGTTTGCGCAACGTTGTTGCCATTGC
TACAGGCATCGTGGTGTCACGCTCGTCGTTTGGTATGGCTTCATTCAGCTCCGGTTCCCAACGATCAAGG
CGAGTTACATGATCCCCCATGTTGTGCAAAAAAGCGGTTAGCTCCTTCGGTCCTCCGATCGTTGTCAGAA
GTAAGTTGGCCGCAGTGTTATCACTCATGGTTATGGCAGCACTGCATAATTCTCTTACTGTCATGCCATC
CGTAAGATGCTTTTCTGTGACTGGTGAGTACTCAACCAAGTCATTCTGAGAATAGTGTATGCGGCGACCG
AGTTGCTCTTGCCCGGCGTCAATACGGGATAATACCGCGCCACATAGCAGAACTTTAAAAGTGCTCATCA
TTGGAAAACGTTCTTCGGGGCGAAAACTCTCAAGGATCTTACCGCTGTTGAGATCCAGTTCGATGTAACC
CACTCGTGCACCCAACTGATCTTCAGCATCTTTTACTTTCACCAGCGTTTCTGGGTGAGCAAAAACAGGA
AGGCAAAATGCCGCAAAAAAGGGAATAAGGGCGACACGGAAATGTTGAATACTCATACTCTTCCTTTTTC
AATATTATTGAAGCATTTATCAGGGTTATTGTCTCATGAGCGGATACATATTTGAATGTATTTAGAAAAA
TAAACAAATAGGGGTTCCGCGCACATTTCCCCGAAAAGTGCCACCTGACGTCTAAGAAACCATTATTATC
ATGACATTAACCTATAAAAATAGGCGTATCACGAGGCCCTTTCGTCTCGCGCGTTTCGGTGATGACGGTG
AAAACCTCTGACACATGCAGCTCCCGGAGACGGTCACAGCTTGTCTGTAAGCGGATGCCGGGAGCAGACA
AGCCCGTCAGGGCGCGTCAGCGGGTGTTGGCGGGTGTCGGGGCTGGCTTAACTATGCGGCATCAGAGCAG
ATTGTACTGAGAGTGCACCATAAAATTGTAAACGTTAATATTTTGTTAAAATTCGCGTTAAATTTTTGTT
AAATCAGCTCATTTTTTAACCAATAGACCGAAATCGGCAAAATCCCTTATAAATCAAAAGAATAGCCCGA
GATAGAGT
[37 nt withheld, positions 2179-2215]
AAAGAACGTGGACTCCAACGTCAAAGG
[141 nt withheld, positions 2243-2383]
G
[46 nt withheld, positions 2385-2430]
A
[95 nt withheld, positions 2432-2526]
TATGCGGTGTGAAATACCGCACAGATGCGTAAGGAGAAAATACCGCATCAGGCGCCCCTGCAGGCAGCTG
CGCGCTCGCTCGCTCACTGAGGCCGCCCGGGCAAAGCCCGGGCGTCGGGCGACCTTTGGTCGCCCGGCCT
CAGTGAGCGAGCGAGCGCGCAGAGAGGGAGTGGCCAACTCCATCACTAGGGGTTCCTGCGGCCGCTCGGT
CCGCACGTGAGATCTCATGCCTGCTATTGTCTTCCCAATCCTCCCCCTTGCTGTCCTGCCCCACCCCACC
CCCCAGAATAGAATGACACCTACTCAGACAATGCGATGCAATTTCCTCATTTTATTAGGAAAGGACAGTG
GGAGTGGCACCTTCCAGGGTCAAGGAAGGCACGGGGGAGGGGCAAACAACAGATGGCTGGCAACTAGAAG
GCACAGTCGAAGATCTCTCGAGCCACGGAATTGTCAGTGCCCAACAGCCGAGCCCCTGTCCAGCAGCGGG
CAAGGCAGGCGGCGATGAGTTCCGCCGTGGCAAGAACTAACCAGGATTTATACAAGGAGGAGAAAATGAA
AGCCATACGGGAAGCAATAGCATGATACAAAGGCATTAAAGCAGCGTATCCACATAGCGTAAAAGGAGCA
ACATAGTTAAGAATACCAGTCAATCTTTCACAAATTTTGTAATCCAGAGGTTGATTATGATATCGAATTC
GCGGCCGCGGCGCGCCGTCGACTTACTTGTACAGCTCGTCCATGCCGAGAGTGATCCCGGCGGCGGTCAC
GAACTCCAGCAGGACCATGTGATCGCGCTTCTCGTTGGGGTCTTTGCTCAGCTTGGACTGGTAGCTCAGG
TAGTGGTTGTCGGGCAGCAGCACGGGGCCGTCGCCGATGGGGGTGTTCTGCTGGTAGTGGTCGGCGAGCT
GCACGCCGCCGTCCTCGATGTTGTGGCGGATCTTGAAGTTGGCCTTGATGCCGTTCTTCTGCTTGTCGGC
GGTGATATAGACGTTGTGGCTGTTGTAGTTGTACTCCAGCTTGTGCCCCAGGATGTTGCCGTCCTCCTTG
AAGTCGATGCCCTTCAGCTCGATGCGGTTCACCAGGGTGTCGCCCTCGAACTTCACCTCGGCGCGGGTCT
TGTAGTTGCCGTCGTCCTTGAAGAAGATGGTGCGCTCCTGGACGTAGCCTTCGGGCATGGCGGACTTGAA
GAAGTCGTGCTGCTTCATGTGGTCGGGGTAGCGGGCGAAGCACTGCACGCCGTAGCCCAGGGTGGTCACG
AGGGTGGGCCAGGGCACGGGCAGCTTGCCGGTGGTGCAGATCAGCTTCAGGGTCAGCTTGCCGTAGGTGG
CATCGCCCTCGCCCTCGCCGGACACGCTGAACTTGTGGCCGTTTACGTCGCCGTCCAGCTCGACCAGGAT
GGGCACCACCCCGGTGAACAGCTCCTCGCCCTTGCTCACCATGGTGGCGACCGGTAGCGCTAGCTTCGAA
AGATCTGGATCCCAGAAGCAAATGTAAGCAATAGATGGCTCTGCCCTGACTTTTATGCCCAGCCCGAGCT
CCGCCGGCGAAGGTCTGCCGTGCCACTTGATCAGAAGTGTGATCTGAGGGGAGGACCGGACAGAATGAGC
TCCTGAGATGAGGCTCTCCGCTCCAATCTAACCTCAGTTTCTGGGTGACTTTGAACACATTGCTTGCCCT
CTCTCTGTGCCTTGAGAGACTTCTGCAGTGCCACAGGAGTGAGACTAACACCCCCCCCACACACACACCA
CCCCAGAAGCTCATGATGCTGTGACTGGCAGAGGGGAAGGACAAATAAAGGTGGCTTTTGAGTGTTATTT
GGGCTCCTCACGACCCGCCTGGGCACCACAGCCAGTTCTGTGGCCTTAGTTTGTGTCTGGGCAGACTTTT
ATTTAAATGCCTTTACTAATGTTAGCTTGCAGTGGAATCCACAATGGACAAGAAAGTAATTGGGAAATAT
TTCTTCAACAAATAAAAGAGCCAACGGGGCCTGTCAGTTCACAGCTTGAACCGGGCTCTGGGCCCAGTTT
CCTCTCTAGCCTCTGTGAGCTGTAAAATGAGAACATGCATACATATGCACACGCACGTGTACACGCGCAT
GCGCGCACGCACGCACACACACACACACAAACACACACTCCCCTGTGATCTATGATTTAGAGACAGGGTC
TTGCCTTGAAGATCCGGTTAACTTCAAACTCATGATTCTCCTGCCTCAGCATCCCAAGTACTAGAATCAC
AGTTACATGCCACTGAGGCCTAATACGTTTGCAGTCTCTGACGTACCTGTTATGGTCACTAAAATCCTGC
CCGCTATCTCATCTCTTGTCCTGGTGCCTCCTGAGGCCTGCCTTGTCCAGATCACCAGGTAGAAGAGCCT
GGGTCTCAATGAACTCGGTGATGGGAACTCGGGTGGGCAGAGAATGAGGAAGGACCACAGTGCCCCAAGG
ACAGGTTGCTCCCTCTTTGGCCCCTAAGTCCACCCTCCCCCCAAGTGGCTGGGGGCCTGGCCTGAGATCA
GAGGTCCACCAGCGTCAAGCCGACCCTGCCCAGCGCGTCAAGAGGCGCCTTCTCAGCGCAGAACAATGCC
GGTTCTTTGAAGGACCGGGCAGCAGGGGATGGGTGTTCTCCAAACACTGGGCCTCCTTTGCAAAACAGGC
TTTGATTCCCAGGCCCAGAGGCCCCAGGTGCCTGTTGGGCGGCAGTCGGGTGGCTGGGGGCTTTGTTTGG
CAGGAAAGGGGGCCTTGGAGACTCAGGAACAAAGGCGGGGACAGAGCTGGATGGAGTTGTGGTGGCCTGG
GTAGGCAATCAGGCTTACAAAGGTGGGGGTGGGGTCTGTACCTCTCTGGCAGTCCCTCTTCGGCCTGTCC
CACTCAGGGCAGTCCCTGTTCTCTGTAACTCTGTCACGGATACAGCATGTGCAGTCGGACTTCCAGGTTG
GCCTGGTAGCCCCTGGGTTCCAAAAAACCTCTAATTTGGAAATGAAGTCGATAAGACCGGAGATCAGAAT
CCAAGAAGCAGGAGCCAGAGAGCCTAGAACGGAAAGTCCCTGGCCTGTGCCCCAAGTCTTAGGGTACAGT
GTTAAAAGTGAGGGGTCTGATTTGTGTCAGATATCATGCTGAGTGCTGGAGACACCTGGCTCTCTCACTT
GACCCCCATGTTCCCGACGCCGGCGATTATTACTCTTACAACGCGTGCGGCCGCAGGAACCCCTAGTGAT
GGAGTTGGCCACTCCCTCTCTGCGCGCTCGCTCGCTCACTGAGGCCGGGCGACCAAAGGTCGCCCGACGC
CCGGGCGGCCTCAGTGAGCGAGCGAGCGCGCAGCTGCCTGCAGGACATGTGAGCAAAAG
